>Addgene plasmid #24303 | pME18s-HA-hFIP200 | addgene full sequence | sequence record 244473 | Addgene NGS Result
GTGTGTCAGTTAGGGTGTGGAAAGTCCCCAGGCTCCCCAGCAGGCAGAAGTATGCAAAGCATGCATCTCA
ATTAGTCAGCAACCAGGTGTGGAAAGTCCCCAGGCTCCCCAGCAGGCAGAAGTATGCAAAGCATGCATCT
CAATTAGTCAGCAACCATAGTCCCGCCCCTAACTCCGCCCATCCCGCCCCTAACTCCGCCCAGTTCCGCC
CATTCTCCGCCCCATGGCTGACTAATTTTTTTTATTTATGCAGAGGCCGAGGCCGCCTCGGCCTCTGAGC
TATTCCAGAAGTAGTGAGGAGGCTTTTTTGGAGGCCTAGGCTTTTGCAAAAAGCTCCTCGATCGAGGGGC
TCGCATCTCTCCTTCACGCGCCCGCCGCCCTACCTGAGGCCGCCATCCACGCCGGTTGAGTCGCGTTCTG
CCGCCTCCCGCCTGTGGTGCCTCCTGAACTGCGTCCGCCGTCTAGGTAAGTTTAAAGCTCAGGTCGAGAC
CGGGCCTTTGTCCGGCGCTCCCTTGGAGCCTACCTAGACTCAGCCGGCTCTCCACGCTTTGCCTGACCCT
GCTTGCTCAACTCTACGTCTTTGTTTCGTTTTCTGTTCTGCGCCGTTACAGATCCAAGCTCTGAAAAACC
AGAAAGTTAACTGGTAAGTTTAGTCTTTTTGTCTTTTATTTCAGGTCCCGGATCCGGTGGTGGTGCAAAT
CAAAGAACTGCTCCTCAGTGGATGTTGCCTTTACTTCTAGGCCTGTACGGAAGTGTTACTTCTGCTCTAA
AAGCTGCGGAATTGCCATGGCATACCCTTATGACGTACCAGATTACGCGGGATATCCCTACGATGTCCCC
GATTACGCGCGTTATCCATATGACGTCCCGGACTATGCCGAATTCATGAAGTTATATGTATTTCTGGTTA
ACACTGGAACTACTCTAACATTTGACACTGAACTTACAGTGCAAACTGTGGCAGACCTTAAGCATGCCAT
TCAAAGCAAATACAAGATTGCTATTCAACACCAGGTGCTGGTGGTCAATGGAGGAGAATGCATGGCTGCA
GATCGAAGAGTGTGTACCTACAGTGCTGGGACGGATACAAATCCAATTTTTCTTTTTAACAAAGAAATGA
TCTTATGTGATCGTCCACCTGCTATTCCTAAAACTACCTTTTCGACAGAAAATGACATGGAAATAAAAGT
TGAAGAATCTCTTATGATGCCTGCAGTTTTTCATACTGTTGCTTCAAGGACACAGCTTGCATTGGAAATG
TATGAAGTTGCCAAGAAACTTTGTTCTTTTTGTGAAGGTCTTGTACATGATGAACATCTTCAACACCAAG
GCTGGGCTGCAATCATGGCCAACCTGGAGGACTGTTCAAATTCATACCAAAAGCTACTTTTCAAGTTTGA
AAGTATTTATTCAAATTATCTGCAGTCCATAGAAGACATCAAGTTAAAACTTACTCATTTAGGAACTGCA
GTTTCAGTAATGGCCAAGATTCCACTGTTGGAGTGCCTAACCAGACATAGTTACAGAGAATGTTTGGGAA
GACTGGATTCTTTACCTGAACATGAAGACTCAGAAAAAGCTGAGACGAAAAGATCCACTGAACTGGTGCT
CTCTCCTGATATGCCTAGAACAACTAACGAATCTTTGTTAACCTCATTTCCCAAGTCAGTGGAACATGTG
TCCCCAGATACCGCAGATGCTGAAAGTGGCAAAGAAATTAGGGAATCTTGTCAAAGTACTGTTCATCAGC
AAGATGAAACTACGATTGACACTAAAGATGGTGATCTGCCCTTTTTTAATGTCTCTTTGTTAGACTGGAT
AAATGTTCAAGATAGACCTAATGATGTGGAATCTTTGGTCAGGAAGTGCTTTGATTCTATGAGCAGGCTT
GATCCAAGGATTATTCGACCATTTATAGCAGAATGCCGTCAAACTATTGCCAAACTTGATAATCAGAATA
TGAAAGCCATTAAAGGACTTGAAGATCGGCTCTACGCCCTGGACCAGATGATTGCTAGCTGTGGCCGACT
GGTGAATGAACAGAAAGAGCTTGCTCAGGGATTTTTAGCTAATCAGAAGAGAGCTGAAAACTTAAAGGAT
GCATCTGTATTACCTGATTTATGCCTGAGTCACGCAAATCAGTTGATGATTATGTTGCAAAATCATAGAA
AACTGTTAGATATTAAGCAGAAGTGTACCACTGCCAAACAAGAACTAGCAAATAACCTACATGTCAGACT
GAAGTGGTGTTGCTTTGTAATGCTTCATGCTGATCAAGATGGAGAGAAGTTACAAGCTTTGCTCCGCCTC
GTAATAGAGCTGTTAGAAAGAGTCAAAATTGTTGAAGCTCTTAGTACAGTTCCTCAGATGTACTGCTTAG
CTGTTGTTGAGGTTGTAAGAAGAAAAATGTTCATAAAACACTACAGGGAGTGGGCTGGTGCTTTAGTCAA
AGATGGAAAGAGATTATATGAAGCAGAAAAATCAAAAAGGGAATCCTTTGGGAAATTATTTAGGAAGTCT
TTTTTAAGAAATCGTCTGTTTAGGGGACTGGACTCCTGGCCCCCTTCCTTTTGTACTCAAAAGCCTCGAA
AGTTTGACTGTGAACTTCCAGATATTTCATTAAAAGATTTACAGTTTCTGCAATCATTTTGTCCTTCGGA
AGTTCAGCCATTCCTCAGGGTTCCCTTACTTTGTGACTTTGAACCTCTACACCAGCATGTACTTGCTCTA
CATAATTTGGTAAAAGCAGCACAAAGTTTGGATGAAATGTCACAGACCATTACAGATCTACTGAGTGAAC
AAAAGGCATCTGTGAGTCAGACATCCCCACAGTCTGCTTCTTCACCAAGGATGGAAAGTACAGCAGGAAT
TACAACTACTACCTCACCGAGAACTCCTCCACCACTGACTGTTCAGGATCCCTTATGTCCTGCAGTTTGT
CCCTTAGAAGAATTATCTCCAGATAGTATTGATGCACATACGTTTGATTTTGAAACTATTCCCCATCCAA
ACATAGAACAGACTATTCACCAAGTTTCTTTAGACTTGGATTCATTAGCAGAAAGTCCTGAATCAGATTT
TATGTCTGCTGTGAATGAGTTTGTAATAGAAGAAAATTTGTCGTCTCCTAATCCTATAAGTGATCCACAA
AGCCCAGAAATGATGGTGGAATCACTTTATTCATCAGTTATCAATGCGATAGACAGTAGACGAATGCAGG
ATACAAATGTATGTGGTAAGGAGGATTTTGGAGATCATACTTCTCTGAATGTCCAGTTGGAAAGATGTAG
AGTTGTTGCCCAAGACTCTCACTTCAGTATACAAACCATTAAGGAAGACCTTTGCCACTTTAGAACATTT
GTACAAAAAGAACAGTGTGACTTCTCAAATTCATTAAAATGTACAGCAGTAGAAATAAGAAACATTATTG
AAAAAGTAAAATGTTCTCTGGAAATAACACTAAAAGAAAAACATCAAAAAGAACTACTGTCTTTAAAAAA
TGAATATGAAGGTAAACTTGACGGACTAATAAAGGAAACTGAAGAGAATGAAAACAAAATTAAAAAATTG
AAGGGAGAGTTAGTATGCCTTGAGGAGGTTTTACAAAATAAAGATAATGAATTTGCTTTGGTTAAACATG
AAAAAGAAGCTGTAATCTGCCTGCAGAATGAAAAGGATCAGAAGTTGTTAGAGATGGAAAATATAATGCA
CTCTCAAAATTGTGAAATTAAAGAACTGAAGCAGTCACGAGAAATAGTGTTAGAAGACTTAAAAAAGCTC
CATGTTGAAAATGATGAGAAGTTACAGTTATTGAGGGCAGAACTTCAGTCCTTGGAGCAAAGTCATCTAA
AGGAATTAGAGGACACACTTCAGGTTAGGCACATACAAGAGTTTGAGAAGGTTATGACAGACCACAGAGT
TTCTTTGGAGGAATTAAAAAAGGAAAACCAACAAATAATTAATCAAATACAAGAATCTCATGCTGAAATT
ATCCAGGAAAAAGAAAAACAGTTACAGGAATTAAAACTCAAGGTTTCTGATTTGTCAGACACGAGATGCA
AGTTAGAGGTTGAACTTGCGTTGAAGGAAGCAGAAACTGATGAAATAAAAATTTTGCTGGAAGAAAGCAG
AGCCCAGCAGAAGGAGACCTTGAAATCTCTTCTTGAACAAGAGACAGAAAATTTGAGAACAGAAATTAGT
AAACTCAACCAAAAGATTCAGGATAATAATGAAAATTATCAGGTGGGCTTAGCAGAGCTAAGAACTTTAA
TGACAATTGAAAAAGATCAGTGTATTTCCGAGTTAATTAGTAGACATGAAGAAGAATCTAATATACTTAA
AGCTGAATTAAACAAAGTAACATCTTTGCATAACCAAGCATTTGAAATAGAAAAAAACCTAAAAGAACAA
ATAATTGAACTGCAGAGTAAATTGGATTCAGAATTGAGTGCTCTTGAAAGACAAAAAGATGAAAAAATTA
CCCAACAAGAAGAGAAATACGAAGCTATTATCCAGAACCTTGAGAAAGACAGACAAAAATTGGTCAGCAG
CCAGGAGCAAGACAGAGAACAGTTAATTCAGAAGCTTAATTGTGAAAAAGATGAAGCTATTCAGACTGCC
CTAAAAGAATTTAAATTGGAGAGAGAAGTTGTTGAGAAAGAGTTATTAGAAAAAGTTAAACATCTTGAGA
ATCAAATAGCAAAAAGTCCTGCCATTGACTCTACCAGAGGAGATTCTTCAAGCTTAGTTGCTGAACTTCA
AGAAAAGCTTCAGGAAGAAAAAGCTAAGTTTCTAGAACAACTTGAAGAGCAAGAAAAAAGAAAGAATGAA
GAAATGCAAAATGTTCGAACATCTTTGATTGCGGAACAACAGACCAATTTTAACACTGTTTTAACAAGAG
AGAAAATGAGAAAAGAAAACATAATAAATGATCTTAGTGATAAGTTGAAAAGTACAATGCAGCAACAAGA
ACGGGATAAAGATTTGATAGAGTCACTTTCTGAAGATCGAGCTCGTTTGCTTGAGGAAAAGAAAAAGCTT
GAAGAAGAAGTCAGTAAGTTGCGCAGTAGCAGTTTTGTTCCTTCACCATATGTAGCTACAGCCCCAGAAC
TTTATGGAGCTTGTGCACCTGAACTCCCAGGTGAATCAGATAGATCCGCTGTGGAAACAGCAGATGAAGG
AAGAGTGGATTCAGCAATGGAGACAAGCATGATGTCTGTACAAGAAAATATTCATATGTTGTCTGAAGAA
AAACAGCGGATAATGCTGTTAGAACGAACATTGCAATTGAAAGAAGAAGAAAATAAACGGTTAAATCAAA
GACTGATGTCTCAGAGCATGTCTTCAGTATCTTCAAGGCATTCTGAAAAGATAGCTATTAGAGATTTTCA
GGTGGGAGATTTGGTACTCATCATCCTAGACGAACGCCATGACAATTATGTGTTATTTACTGTTAGTCCT
ACTTTATATTTTCTACATTCAGAGTCTCTACCTGCCCTGGATCTCAAACCAGGTGAGGGTGCTTCAGGTG
CATCTAGAAGACCCTGGGTACTCGGAAAAGTAATGGAAAAAGAATACTGTCAAGCCAAAAAGGCACAAAA
CAGATTTAAAGTTCCTTTGGGGACAAAGTTTTACAGAGTGAAAGCCGTATCATGGAATAAGAAAGTATAA
GAATTCCTGCAGCCCGGGGGATCCACTAGTTCTAGAGCGGCCGCTAGACTAGTCTAGAGAAAAAACCTCC
CACACCTCCCCCTGAACCTGAAACATAAAATGAATGCAATTGTTGTTGTTAACTTGTTTATTGCAGCTTA
TAATGGTTACAAATAAAGCAATAGCATCACAAATTTCACAAATAAAGCATTTTTTTCACTGCATTCTAGT
TGTGGTTTGTCCAAACTCATCAATGTATCTTATCATGTCTGGATCCCCGGGTACCGAGCTCGAATTAATT
CCTCTTCCGCTTCCTCGCTCACTGACTCGCTGCGCTCGGTCGTTCGGCTGCGGCGAGCGGTATCAGCTCA
CTCAAAGGCGGTAATACGGTTATCCACAGAATCAGGGGATAACGCAGGAAAGAACATGTGAGCAAAAGGC
CAGCAAAAGGCCAGGAACCGTAAAAAGGCCGCGTTGCTGGCGTTTTTCCATAGGCTCCGCCCCCCTGACG
AGCATCACAAAAATCGACGCTCAAGTCAGAGGTGGCGAAACCCGACAGGACTATAAAGATACCAGGCGTT
TCCCCCTGGAAGCTCCCTCGTGCGCTCTCCTGTTCCGACCCTGCCGCTTACCGGATACCTGTCCGCCTTT
CTCCCTTCGGGAAGCGTGGCGCTTTCTCATAGCTCACGCTGTAGGTATCTCAGTTCGGTGTAGGTCGTTC
GCTCCAAGCTGGGCTGTGTGCACGAACCCCCCGTTCAGCCCGACCGCTGCGCCTTATCCGGTAACTATCG
TCTTGAGTCCAACCCGGTAAGACACGACTTATCGCCACTGGCAGCAGCCACTGGTAACAGGATTAGCAGA
GCGAGGTATGTAGGCGGTGCTACAGAGTTCTTGAAGTGGTGGCCTAACTACGGCTACACTAGAAGAACAG
TATTTGGTATCTGCGCTCTGCTGAAGCCAGTTACCTTCGGAAAAAGAGTTGGTAGCTCTTGATCCGGCAA
ACAAACCACCGCTGGTAGCGGTGGTTTTTTTGTTTGCAAGCAGCAGATTACGCGCAGAAAAAAAGGATCT
CAAGAAGATCCTTTGATCTTTTCTACGGGGTCTGACGCTCAGTGGAACGAAAACTCACGTTAAGGGATTT
TGGTCATGAGATTATCAAAAAGGATCTTCACCTAGATCCTTTTAAATTAAAAATGAAGTTTTAAATCAAT
CTAAAGTATATATGAGTAAACTTGGTCTGACAGTTACCAATGCTTAATCAGTGAGGCACCTATCTCAGCG
ATCTGTCTATTTCGTTCATCCATAGTTGCCTGACTCCCCGTCGTGTAGATAACTACGATACGGGAGGGCT
TACCATCTGGCCCCAGTGCTGCAATGATACCGCGAGACCCACGCTCACCGGCTCCAGATTTATCAGCAAT
AAACCAGCCAGCCGGAAGGGCCGAGCGCAGAAGTGGTCCTGCAACTTTATCCGCCTCCATCCAGTCTATT
AATTGTTGCCGGGAAGCTAGAGTAAGTAGTTCGCCAGTTAATAGTTTGCGCAACGTTGTTGCCATTGCTA
CAGGCATCGTGGTGTCACGCTCGTCGTTTGGTATGGCTTCATTCAGCTCCGGTTCCCAACGATCAAGGCG
AGTTACATGATCCCCCATGTTGTGCAAAAAAGCGGTTAGCTCCTTCGGTCCTCCGATCGTTGTCAGAAGT
AAGTTGGCCGCAGTGTTATCACTCATGGTTATGGCAGCACTGCATAATTCTCTTACTGTCATGCCATCCG
TAAGATGCTTTTCTGTGACTGGTGAGTACTCAACCAAGTCATTCTGAGAATAGTGTATGCGGCGACCGAG
TTGCTCTTGCCCGGCGTCAATACGGGATAATACCGCGCCACATAGCAGAACTTTAAAAGTGCTCATCATT
GGAAAACGTTCTTCGGGGCGAAAACTCTCAAGGATCTTACCGCTGTTGAGATCCAGTTCGATGTAACCCA
CTCGTGCACCCAACTGATCTTCAGCATCTTTTACTTTCACCAGCGTTTCTGGGTGAGCAAAAACAGGAAG
GCAAAATGCCGCAAAAAAGGGAATAAGGGCGACACGGAAATGTTGAATACTCATACTCTTCCTTTTTCAA
TATTATTGAAGCATTTATCAGGGTTATTGTCTCATGAGCGGATACATATTTGAATGTATTTAGAAAAATA
AACAAATAGGGGTTCCGCGCACATTTCCCCGAAAAGTGCCACCTGCAAGCTTGGCTGTGGAAT
Features (pLannotate 1.2.2; 10 found; start..end, strand, type, name):
      1..330     +  promoter       SV40 promoter: SV40 enhancer and early promoter
    346..614     +  LTR            5' LTR (truncated): truncated 5' long terminal repeat (LTR) from human T-cell leukemia virus (HTLV) type 1
    644..740     +  intron         SV40 intron: modified SV40 intron with splice donor and acceptor sites
    853..878     +  CDS            3xHA (fragment): three tandem HA epitope tags
    886..5667    +  CDS            RB1CC1: RBCC1_HUMAN - Also known as KIAA0203, RBICC. Experimental evidence at protein level: Swiss-Prot protein existence level 1. Involved in autophagy (PubMed:21775823). Regulates early events but also late events of autophagosome formation through direct interaction with Atg16L1 (PubMed:23392225). Required for the formation of the autophagosome-like double-membrane structure that surrounds the Salmonella-containing vacuole (SCV) during S.typhimurium infection and subsequent xenophagy (By similarity). Involved in repair of DNA damage caused by ionizing radiation, which subsequently improves cell sur
   5671..5714    -  misc_feature   MCS (fragment): pBluescript multiple cloning site
   5791..5925    +  polyA_signal   SV40 poly(A) signal: SV40 polyadenylation signal
   6135..6723    -  rep_origin     ori: high-copy-number ColE1/pMB1/pBR322/pUC origin of replication
   6894..7754    -  CDS            AmpR: β-lactamase; bla; confers resistance to ampicillin, carbenicillin, and related antibiotics
   7755..7859    -  promoter       AmpR promoter: bla
