[The description below was written by a language model from this plasmid's Addgene catalogue record and pLannotate feature annotations shown in this document.]
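Description:
pME18s-HA-hFIP200 is a mammalian expression plasmid built on the pME18s backbone that carries human FIP200 (RB1CC1, also called focal adhesion kinase family interacting protein of 200 kD or Rb1-inducible coiled-coil protein 1) with an N-terminal HA epitope tag. It is propagated in E. coli as a high-copy plasmid through a ColE1/pUC-type origin and is selected with ampicillin via a β-lactamase gene driven by its own bla promoter. No mammalian selection marker is annotated, which fits use by transient transfection.

Expression in mammalian cells is driven by a composite promoter: the SV40 enhancer and early promoter, followed by a truncated segment of the HTLV-1 5' LTR, an arrangement that boosts transcription and translation efficiency. A modified SV40 intron with splice donor and acceptor sites lies downstream and aids mRNA processing. The tag sits next, supplied by the backbone. The catalogue describes it as 3xHA, although the annotation detects only a short fragment of a 3xHA element just upstream of the insert. The roughly 4.8 kb RB1CC1 coding sequence was inserted at EcoRI sites that are retained at both ends. It is followed by a remnant of a pBluescript-type multiple cloning site and an SV40 polyadenylation signal. The sequenced record totals 7,903 nt, somewhat shorter than the sum of the listed backbone and insert sizes.

FIP200 is an autophagy factor acting in autophagosome formation, and the associated publication concerns nutrient-dependent association of mTORC1 with the ULK1-Atg13-FIP200 complex. The construct is therefore suited to expressing HA-tagged FIP200 in cultured mammalian cells for detection, immunoprecipitation and interaction studies of this complex.
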