Addgene plasmid #24303: pME18s-HA-hFIP200
Depositing lab: Noboru Mizushima. Depositing organization: Institute of Science Tokyo. Publication: Nutrient-dependent mTORC1 association with the ULK1-Atg13-FIP200 complex required for autophagy. Hosokawa N, Hara T, Kaizuka T, Kishi C, Takamura A, Miura Y, Iemura S, Natsume T, Takehana K, Yamada N, Guan JL, Oshiro N, Mizushima N. Mol Biol Cell. 2009 Apr . 20(7):1981-91. 10.1091/mbc.e08-12-1248 PubMed 19211835.
Backbone
  Vector backbone: pME18s
  Backbone size w/o insert (bp): 3410
  Vector type: Mammalian Expression
Growth in bacteria
  Bacterial resistance: Ampicillin, 100 μg/mL
  Growth temperature: 37°C
  Growth strain: DH5alpha
  Copy number: High Copy
Gene/Insert
  Gene/Insert name: FIP200 (alt names: focal adhesion kinase family interacting protein of 200 kD; RB1CC1; Rb1-inducible coiled coil protein 1)
  Species: H. sapiens (human)
  Insert size (bp): 4785
  GenBank ID: BC017556
  Entrez Gene: RB1CC1 (a.k.a. ATG17, CC1, FIP200, PPP1R131)
  Tag / fusion protein: 3xHA (N terminal on backbone)
  Cloning method: Restriction Enzyme; 5′ cloning site EcoRI (not destroyed); 3′ cloning site EcoRI (not destroyed)
  Sequencing primers: 5′ N/A
Terms and licenses: Academic/Nonprofit Terms; Industry Terms: Not Available to Industry
How to cite: pME18s-HA-hFIP200 was a gift from Noboru Mizushima (Addgene plasmid # 24303 ; http://n2t.net/addgene:24303 ; RRID:Addgene_24303)
