>Addgene plasmid #24303 | pME18s-HA-hFIP200 | addgene partial sequence | sequence record 30573 | 24303 with SV40pro-F
TAGTGAGGAGGCTTTTTTGGAGGCCTAGGCTTTTGCAAAAAGCTCCTCGATCGAGGGGCTCGCATCTCTC
CTTCACGCGCCCGCCGCCCTACCTGAGGCCGCCATCCACGCCGGTTGAGTCGCGTTCTGCCGCCTCCCGC
CTGTGGTGCCTCCTGAACTGCGTCCGCCGTCTAGGTAAGTTTAAAGCTCAGGTCGAGACCGGGCCTTTGT
CCGGCGCTCCCTTGGAGCCTACCTAGACTCAGCCGGCTCTCCACGCTTTGCCTGACCCTGCTTGCTCAAC
TCTACGTCTTTGTTTCGTTTTCTGTTCTGCGCCGTTACAGATCCAAGCTCTGAAAAACCAGAAAGTTAAC
TGGTAAGTTTAGTCTTTTTGTCTTTTATTTCAGGTCCCGGATCCGGTGGTGGTGCAAATCAAAGAACTGC
TCCTCAGTGGATGTTGCCTTTACTTCTAGGCCTGTACGGAAGTGTTACTTCTGCTCTAAAAGCTGCGGAA
TTGCCATGGCATACCCTTATGACGTACCAGATTACGCGGGATATCCCTACGATGTCCCCGATTACGCGCG
TTATCCATATGACGTCCCGGACTATGCCGAATTCATGAAGTTATATGTATTTCTGGTTAACACTGGAACT
ACTCTAACATTTGACACTGAACTTACAGTGCAAACTGTGGCAGACCTTAAGCATGCCATTCAAAGCAAAT
ACAAGATTGCTATTCAACACCAGGTGCTGGTGGTCAATGGAGGAGAATGCATGGCTGCAGATCGAAGAGT
GTGTACCTACAGTGCTGGGACGGATACAAATCCAATTTTTCTTTTTAACAAAGAAATGATCTTATGTGAT
CGTCCACCTGCTATTCCTAAAACTA
